Addgene plasmid #86208: pYPQ220 (AsCpf1)
Purpose: AsCpf1 Gateway entry plasmid
Depositing lab: Yiping Qi. Depositing organization: University of Maryland, College Park. Publication: A CRISPR-Cpf1 system for efficient genome editing and transcriptional repression in plants. Tang X, Lowder LG, Zhang T, Malzahn AA, Zheng X, Voytas DF, Zhong Z, Chen Y, Ren Q, Li Q, Kirkland ER, Zhang Y, Qi Y. Nat Plants. 2017 Feb 17;3:17018. doi: 10.1038/nplants.2017.18. PubMed 28211909.
Backbone
  Vector backbone: pYPQ167
  Vector type: Plant Expression ; Gateway compatible Cpf1 vectors
Growth in bacteria
  Bacterial resistance: Spectinomycin, 50 μg/mL
  Growth temperature: 37°C
  Growth strain: DH5alpha
  Copy number: High Copy
Gene/Insert
  Gene/Insert name: AsCpf1 (alt name: AsCas12a)
  Species: Acidaminococcus sp. BV3L6
  Tag / fusion protein: 5' and 3' NLS
  Cloning method: Restriction Enzyme; 5′ cloning site NcoI-HindIII, (unknown if destroyed); 3′ cloning site MfeI-BamHI (unknown if destroyed)
  Sequencing primers: 5′ gtaaaacgacggccag
Terms and licenses: Academic/Nonprofit Terms; Industry Terms: Not Available to Industry
How to cite: pYPQ220 (AsCpf1) was a gift from Yiping Qi (Addgene plasmid # 86208 ; http://n2t.net/addgene:86208 ; RRID:Addgene_86208)
