[The description below was written by a language model from this plasmid's Addgene catalogue record and pLannotate feature annotations shown in this document.]
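Description:
pYPQ220 (AsCpf1) is a Gateway entry plasmid built on the pYPQ167 backbone that supplies the Cas12a (Cpf1) nuclease from Acidaminococcus sp. BV3L6 for assembly into plant expression vectors. It is maintained in E. coli through a high-copy ColE1/pUC-type origin and selected with spectinomycin through the aadA aminoglycoside adenylyltransferase gene (SmR). The fragments of a gentamicin resistance gene and a class 1 integron Pc promoter annotated just upstream of SmR appear to be remnants of the cassette from which the marker was derived. Other short annotated pieces (lacZα and lacI fragments, rrnB T1 and T2 terminators, a T7 promoter) are typical entry-vector backbone elements.

The payload is the AsCpf1 coding sequence of about 3.9 kb, recorded as carrying nuclear localization signals at both the 5' and 3' ends so that the bacterial protein is directed to the nucleus. It is followed by a NOS terminator, which provides the polyadenylation signal in plant cells. This unit is flanked by attL1 on the 5' side of the gene and attR5 beyond the terminator, a site pairing used in multi-fragment Gateway LR reactions. The nuclease module can therefore be combined with a second entry clone, presumably one carrying the guide RNA expression cassette, in a single destination vector. No plant promoter is annotated upstream of the coding sequence in the feature table, which suggests that the promoter driving AsCpf1 is provided by the destination vector after recombination, although the record does not say so explicitly. According to the associated publication title, the system is intended for Cpf1-based genome editing and transcriptional repression in plants.
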