Features (pLannotate 1.2.2; 13 found; start..end, strand, type, name):
     49..85      +  CDS            lacZα (fragment): LacZα fragment of β-galactosidase; lacZ fragment
    132..175     -  terminator     rrnB T1 terminator: Escherichia coli rrnB; transcription terminator T1 from the E. coli rrnB gene
    307..334     +  terminator     rrnB T2 terminator: transcription terminator T2 from the E. coli rrnB gene
    389..481     -  CDS            lacI (fragment): lac repressor; lacI; The lac repressor binds to the lac operator to inhibit transcription in E. coli. This inhibition can be relieved by adding lactose or isopropyl-β-D-thiogalactopyranoside (IPTG).
    664..1252    -  rep_origin     ori: high-copy-number ColE1/pMB1/pBR322/pUC origin of replication
   1345..2136    -  CDS            SmR: aminoglycoside adenylyltransferase (Murphy, 1985); aadA; confers resistance to spectinomycin and streptomycin
   2143..2199    -  CDS            GmR (fragment): gentamycin acetyltransferase; aacC1; confers resistance to gentamycin
   2375..2398    -  promoter       Pc promoter (fragment): intI1 (promoter lies within the coding sequence); class 1 integron promoter
   2588..2606    +  promoter       T7 promoter: promoter for bacteriophage T7 RNA polymerase
   2624..2747    -  protein_bind   attR5: mutant version of attR; recombination site for the Gateway® LR reaction LR Clonase™
   2792..3044    -  terminator     NOS terminator: nopaline synthase terminator and poly(A) signal
   3161..7078    -  CDS            cas12a: CS12A_ACISB - Also known as cpf1 From Acidaminococcus sp. (strain BV3L6).
   7148..33      -  protein_bind   attL1 (across the origin): mutant version of attL; recombination site for the Gateway® LR reaction LR Clonase™
>Addgene plasmid #86208 | pYPQ220 (AsCpf1) | addgene full sequence | sequence record 176291 | Addgene NGS Result
GGTCACTATCAGTCAAAATAAAATCATTATTTGGGGCCCGAGCTTAAGACTGGCCGTCGTTTTACAACGT
CGTGACTGGGAAAACATCCATGCAAGCGTTAACGCGAGAGTAGGGAACTGCCAGGCATCAAATAAAACGA
AAGGCTCAGTCGGAAGACTGGGCCTTTCGTTTTATCTGTTGTTTGTCGGTGAACGCTCTCCTGAGTAGGA
CAAATCCGCCGGGAGCGGATTTGAACGTTGTGAAGCAACGGCCCGGAGGGTGGCGGGCAGGACGCCCGCC
ATAAACTGCCAGGCATCAAACTAAGCAGAAGGCCATCCTGACGGATGGCCTTTTTGCGTTTCTACAAACT
CTTCCTGGCTCGCGGTACGCGTATTAATTGCGTTGCGCTCACTGCCCGCTTTCCAGTCGGGAAACCTGTC
GTGCCAGCTGCATTAATGAATCGGCCAACGCGCGGGGAGAGGCGGTTTGCGTATTGGGCGCTCTTCCGCT
TCCTCGCTCACTGACTCGCTGCGCTCGGTCGTTCGGCTGCGGCGAGCGGTATCAGCTCACTCAAAGGCGG
TAATACGGTTATCCACAGAATCAGGGGATAACGCAGGAAAGAACATGTGAGCAAAAGGCCAGCAAAAGGC
CAGGAACCGTAAAAAGGCCGCGTTGCTGGCGTTTTTCCATAGGCTCCGCCCCCCTGACGAGCATCACAAA
AATCGACGCTCAAGTCAGAGGTGGCGAAACCCGACAGGACTATAAAGATACCAGGCGTTTCCCCCTGGAA
GCTCCCTCGTGCGCTCTCCTGTTCCGACCCTGCCGCTTACCGGATACCTGTCCGCCTTTCTCCCTTCGGG
AAGCGTGGCGCTTTCTCATAGCTCACGCTGTAGGTATCTCAGTTCGGTGTAGGTCGTTCGCTCCAAGCTG
GGCTGTGTGCACGAACCCCCCGTTCAGCCCGACCGCTGCGCCTTATCCGGTAACTATCGTCTTGAGTCCA
ACCCGGTAAGACACGACTTATCGCCACTGGCAGCAGCCACTGGTAACAGGATTAGCAGAGCGAGGTATGT
AGGCGGTGCTACAGAGTTCTTGAAGTGGTGGCCTAACTACGGCTACACTAGAAGAACAGTATTTGGTATC
TGCGCTCTGCTGAAGCCAGTTACCTTCGGAAAAAGAGTTGGTAGCTCTTGATCCGGCAAACAAACCACCG
CTGGTAGCGGTGGTTTTTTTGTTTGCAAGCAGCAGATTACGCGCAGAAAAAAAGGATCTCAAGAAGATCC
TTTGATCTTTTCTACGGGGTCTGACGCTCAGTGGAACGACGCGTAACTCACGTTAAGGGATTTTGGTCAT
GGGTGGCTCGAGGGTTATTTGCCGACTACCTTGGTGATCTCGCCTTTCACGTAGTGGACAAATTCTTCCA
ACTGATCTGCGCGCGAGGCCAAGCGATCTTCTTCTTGTCCAAGATAAGCCTGTCTAGCTTCAAGTATGAC
GGGCTGATACTGGGCCGGCAGGCGCTCCATTGCCCAGTCGGCAGCGACATCCTTCGGCGCGATTTTGCCG
GTTACTGCGCTGTACCAAATGCGGGACAACGTAAGCACTACATTTCGCTCATCGCCAGCCCAGTCGGGCG
GCGAGTTCCATAGCGTTAAGGTTTCATTTAGCGCCTCAAATAGATCCTGTTCAGGAACCGGATCAAAGAG
TTCCTCCGCCGCTGGACCTACCAAGGCAACGCTATGTTCTCTTGCTTTTGTCAGCAAGATAGCCAGATCA
ATGTCGATCGTGGCTGGCTCGAAGATACCTGCAAGAATGTCATTGCGCTGCCATTCTCCAAATTGCAGTT
CGCGCTTAGCTGGATAACGCCACGGAATGATGTCGTCGTGCACAACAATGGTGACTTCTACAGCGCGGAG
AATCTCGCTCTCTCCAGGGGAAGCCGAAGTTTCCAAAAGGTCGTTGATCAAAGCTCGCCGCGTTGTTTCA
TCAAGCCTTACGGTCACCGTAACCAGCAAATCAATATCACTGTGTGGCTTCAGGCCGCCATCCACTGCGG
AGCCGTACAAATGTACGGCCAGCAACGTCGGTTCGAGATGGCGCTCGATGACGCCAACTACCTCTGATAG
TTGAGTCGATACTTCGGCGATCACCGCTTCCCTCATAATGTTTAACTTTGTTTTAGGGCGACTGCCCTGC
TGCGTAACATCGTTGCTGCTCCATAACATCAAACATCGACCCACGGCGTAACGCGCTTGCTGCTTGGATG
CCCGAGGCATAGACTGTACCCCAAAAAAACAGTCATAACAAGCCATGAAAACCGCCACTGCGCCGTTACC
ACCGCTGCGTTCGGTCAAGGTTCTGGACCAGTTGCGTGAGCGCATACGCTACTTGCATTACAGCTTACGA
ACCGAACAGGCTTATGTCCACTGGGTTCGTGCCTTCATCCGTTTCCACGGTGTGCGTCACCCGGCAACCT
TGGGTAGCAGCGAAGTCGAGGCATTTCTGTCCTGGCTGGTCCAGAGGAGGCATGATGATATATTTTTATC
TTGTGCAATGTAACATCAGAGATTTTGAGACACGGGCCAGAGCTGCCAGGAAACAGCTATGACCATGTAA
TACGACTCACTATAGGGGATATCAGCTGGATGGCATAGTGACTGGATATGTTGTGTTTTACAGTATTATG
TAGTCTGTTTTTTATGCAAAATCTAATTTAATATATTGATATTTATATCATTTTACGTTTCTCGTTCAAC
TTTTGTATACAAAGTTGCGAATTCGCCCTTTCCGGAAGCTGTCGAGGGGGGATCAATTCCCGATCTAGTA
ACATAGATGACACCGCGCGCGATAATTTATCCTAGTTTGCGCGCTATATTTTGTTTTCTATCGCGTATTA
AATGTATAATTGCGGGACTCTAATCATAAAAACCCATCTCATAAATAACGTCATGCATTACATGTTAATT
ATTACATGCTTAACGTAATTCAACAGAAATTATATGATAATCATCGCAAGACCGGCAACAGGATTCAATC
TTAAGAAACTTTATTGCCAAATGTTTGAACGATCGGACGTCACCGGTGTTTAAACGCTAGCTCTAGATCA
GGTGGATCCGGCGGCCGCCACTAGTCGTCTCACTTCTTTTTCTTAGCCTGTCCGGCCTTTTTGGTGGCAG
CAGGACGCTTATTGCGGAGCTCTTGGATATAGGCAAGCCAATCCTGGTTGCTGATGCCGTTCTGCAGCTT
AAGGTCCTTGCTCTCCTTGAGATGGTTCAACAACAGTTGTCCTTTCAATGCTATGTGGTATGCGCCGTTA
GCATCGGCATCCATCGGCCACTCAGGATTCTGAAATCTAGAATCGAAGCACACGCCATTGAGATCACGCA
CAGGGGAGTTGATGTAATCCTCCCCAGTGGCAGCATTTGAATTTCTCATTTGCAGCACGGATCTGATGAG
CGCTACCATCGTGTCAATAGCGTGGCTATCATCGTTCTCGAGCAGTTTGGGGAGGATATTTGACCCGTCG
CGGAAAACGATGCCTTTCTCCTCCAGGAGGGCGATGAGTTCGTTTGCGGGGTACAGGTCACGGTAACGCC
CGGTGAATCTATGGTTCTCAATTACAGGGACAATCCTCTTGCCCGCGATGAAAGGCGTGCCTTTGGCGTC
GAATTGGGTTTCATTTTTCTCAAAAACGATATCCCAAGCGGGCATGAAGCCAGGGAGTCCCCGCTGGAAG
GAGAGGTTCCGATTCATCTTGAAATGCAGGATGAAGTCTCCGGTTTTTACATCATAGTGCAGGAAGTCGA
AACCCTCCAGGAAATGCTTACGCGACTCATGGTTCTTGATGGTCTTCCAGACAAACGGGTCCACGAATCC
GGTCAAGGGATCAATCTTTGAGGTATATGGGGCCGGGACATAGAAAAGGAAGCCGCTCTGGGTGCCCATC
TTCGCAAATGACGTAAACTGGTCGGTCAGCTGATACGGATTGAGGACCCCCCCGACCTTCTCCGCCGGAT
AGTCCTTGAGCACCAGGCAATTGAGCTTGTCGATAAGCATTTTCTCGAACTGTTGGTACACCGCCTTCTC
GGCGATGCCTGTGCGCTTGGATTTGAATCCGAAATTGAGATTCTCGAGGACCACGACGGCTTGGTAGTGG
ATCATGAGATCCACTATCTCATGGATGACCTGGCTGAGATAGCCCTGCTTCAGGTCTTTGATCGTGCCCA
CTACGGACCAGGCCTGCCTCGCGGCGACGCGTTCCTTCTCCCGGTTGTCGAGCTTCTTCTGGTAGTCGAA
CTGCTGGATGGTATTGAGCGACCGTTGCTCGAGAATCTTTCCGGTGGAGTCGATGACGGTGATGTAGATG
AGGTTCCGCTCCCCCCGGTCAATCCCGATTATGGGTGTCTCTGGGTGCTCCTTGAGATACGCGTTGACCC
GCTGGTTGAACTTGGACGGGCTATTCGCGGCCTGGTAGTTCAGCGTGATGGGGACATGGAAAAAGAACTT
GTCAGAGGTAAACCGCCGATCCTTTATGATCTCGTGGCTGACCTCCTTCGTGATGACGTTTGGCAGGAGC
GCGCGGGCCTCGTCGCTGAGGTCGTGTGAGAGGCGGTGGTTCACGTAATCGTACAGCTCCTGATACAGTG
TATCAGGGATTGGCGTCTTTTGATCTTTCAGCTTCTTGTTCAGCATCTTCTCACCGAGGCGATGAGCCAT
GCGCTTCATCCTGGACTTCGGCCTGTAGAAGAGTTCTGCCTGGCCGTTCAGCTTTATGCTCGTCTTCGCG
AGATTTTCCGGGCTGAAGAGGCCTGTCCAGTAGAGGGTGTGCAGGTTTGGCTTCCCGTGGTGGCCCTTCG
CGAAGTCCTTGTTATAGATTTGGAAAAGATACAACTTGCCGGTTTCGACGGCGTCCATGATCTCCTTTTC
CGCGATACGCTGAAACGAGATGTGATACAGGAGTGGGTTGAGTTCGGCGTAGTACTCCCCGAGGTCCTTG
TACTGGGAAGAGGGGCGGAGGGAAGAGAGATCGATGGAGGTTGTCTTGGTGTACTTGCTGAGGAAATCGC
GCGTGAAGTCGATCCACTTGCAGAGCGCCTCTCTATACCCCTTTTGATCGCCCGTCTTCTTGGCGTAGGC
GGTCTGGAACTTCTTGGGTTCCTTTTCTGGATTATTCAGATCGTATATCTCCTTGGTGATCTCGAGCGGC
TCGATGAAGTTGTTGGAGAGGAGGATGGGGGTGGTATGGGTCTGAAAGTGCGCCGTCACCGCCTTAAGCT
GAGTGCTGCACTTCGGTATCATCTTTGCAGCGTCAGGAAAATAATCGTAGTACATCTTGTCGAAGCCCTC
GGAGGTCTTCTCAGTTGGCTCGAAGCTGAGCGCCTTGTACCTGCCTTTTTGTTTCGGCATAATTCCCAAA
TAATACAACCCATTTTTCACGAAAAGAATGGCTCCGTTGTTCTTCTCTTTGTTAACGTCCCACCCGCTGG
CCAGGGTGGGCATTTGGAAGTTCAGCTTGAACTTCTCCACGGAATACGGCTTCTTGGTCGCGTAATTGCG
CGCCTTATTATAGAAGCTCAAGCTAGGTTCCATCTCAAGCTTGATCCCGGTGAGGCGGGCGCTAAACTCC
GGATCGACCTCGTTGGACTCGTCCACGGCGAACCAGTCGAGAAGGTGGTACAGCCCCAGGAGGCTGTCCA
GCTGGGACTTGAGGATTTCCTTTTCCTCTTGCTTTTTCAGGGTCGTCGGCAGCGGCTGGTCCAGGGCCGC
GTGGGCGTGAGAGAGGATCTCCGAGGTCTTCTGCTTGAAAGCCTCGGACAGCTCCTTGCCCGCGGCGGAG
ATGATCTCCTGCAGGTTAATGTCCTCGTGCTTGAGGCTCCTTTGCACTTTCTCTTTCGCCGACTTCGTGA
TCTTGCCGGTGAGCTCGCTGATGCGCCGCTCGTAGAGGGCGTTGCGGAGGGTGTCCCAGTGGTCGCACAG
GGCGCTGGAGATGGTTTCCAGCTTCTTATGGGAGATGAAGATGTGGGTGAGATCGATGCTATTGAGCTCA
TTGAACAGCGCCTCGGCGGTTTCGAGCACATTCTCGTTGCGGAGGAGGGTCTTGTACTTGCAGAAGGACT
GGATGACCTCCTCGTCGCTCTTGAACTCCTCGAGGATGAAGGACAACGTGTTGCGGTCGGAGAGGATCTG
CTTAAACAGGGGGATAAACCTATGTGGGAGTGAGGCAATGATGTGCGCGGTTTCGTCGTTCTTCTGGATG
GCGAGATTGAGCACCTCGTTCAGGCCCTTGATCTTCTCGGTGCCGGCCTCGCGGGAGATGCCGCCGAGGA
GCTGGTTGTAGAGGTCGATCTGGGTCTGCGTCAGCAGCTGATTGTAGAAGGGGAAGGAGAACACCTCTTC
GATCGAGGTGGACACGAAGATCCCGATGGCCTTCTTCACGTTCTCGAAGTGCTCGCGGAGGGACGGCACG
GCCGTGATGAGGCGGGTGAAGATGTGGCAGTTCTCCTTGAACTTCGGGAAGTTGTCTTGCACGATCCTAT
GCGGGATGGCGGTGCTAATGTCCTCGGCGCTGAACACGTTTTTGCGGTTCTCGTAAAAGCCGCTAAAGTA
TGTCGTAAACTTGTCGAACGACCGGAGGAGGGCGTTCTCATGCTCTGTGGTCGTGACGGTGCCCAGTTGC
TTCAGCACTTTGCCATTGAACAGCTCGGCCTTAAACAGCCCCTTATAGATTTCGGCGTGGCGCTTGTTGA
TGGCGTCGGTGAGATTATCTGTGCGCCCGATGAAGTAGTCGTGGATAGCGTTGCGATACGTAGCCTGTTC
TTCGATGAGCGCGTTGCGTGTCTCCTCCGTCTTCTCCTTGCGGTAGGAGTCGATGGCGGCCGAGAGGTTC
TCCCAGTCGAGCTGCACGAGCTGCAGGCACTGGTCCGCGTAGGTCTTGTAGATCCGGTCGATGATCGGCT
TGAGCTCCTTGTAGTGGTCGTTCCGCGCTTTGTCCTCCTCGATAAAGCCCTGCTCCTGGATGTGCTTGAG
GGTCTTGCCCTGCGGAATCAGCTCGAACCGCAGCGTCTTGCTGACCTGGTAGAGGTTGGTGAACCCCTCG
AACTGCGTAGCCGCAGGCACCCCGTGAATACCAACCTTCCGCTTCTTCTTAGGAGCCATGGTGAAGGGCG
AATTCGGAGCCTGCTTTTTTGTACAAAGTTGGCATTATAAAAAAGCATTGCTCATCAATTTGTTGCAACG
AACA
